>Addgene plasmid #194686 | pCDNA5/FRT_CMV_NES-Caprola_on-mEGFP | addgene full sequence | sequence record 388602 | Addgene NGS Result
GACGGATCGGGAGATCTCCCGATCCCCTATGGTGCACTCTCAGTACAATCTGCTCTGATGCCGCATAGTT
AAGCCAGTATCTGCTCACTGCTTGTGTGTTGGAGGTCGCTGAGTAGTGCGCGAGCAAAATTTAAGCTACA
ACAAGGCAAGGCTTGACCGACAATTGCATGAAGAATCTGCTTAGGGTTAGGCGTTTTGCGCTGCTTCGCG
ATGTACGGGCCAGATATACGCGTTGACATTGATTATTGACTAGTTATTAATAGTAATCAATTACGGGGTC
ATTAGTTCATAGCCCATATATGGAGTTCCGCGTTACATAACTTACGGTAAATGGCCCGCCTGGCTGACCG
CCCAACGACCCCCGCCCATTGACGTCAATAATGACGTATGTTCCCATAGTAACGCCAATAGGGACTTTCC
ATTGACGTCAATGGGTGGAGTATTTACGGTAAACTGCCCACTTGGCAGTACATCAAGTGTATCATATGCC
AAGTACGCCCCCTATTGACGTCAATGACGGTAAATGGCCCGCCTGGCATTATGCCCAGTACATGACCTTA
TGGGACTTTCCTACTTGGCAGTACATCTACGTATTAGTCATCGCTATTACCATGGTGATGCGGTTTTGGC
AGTACATCAATGGGCGTGGATAGCGGTTTGACTCACGGGGATTTCCAAGTCTCCACCCCATTGACGTCAA
TGGGAGTTTGTTTTGGCACCAAAATCAACGGGACTTTCCAAAATGTCGTAACAACTCCGCCCCATTGACG
CAAATGGGCGGTAGGCGTGTACGGTGGGAGGTCTATATAAGCAGAGCTCTCTGGCTAACTAGAGAACCCA
CTGCTTACTGGCTTATCGAAATTAATACGACTCACTATAGGGAGACCCAAGCTGGCTAGCGTTTAAACTT
ACCACCATGCTGCAGAACGAGCTTGCTCTTAAGTTGGCTGGACTTGATATTAACAAGACTGGAGGTTCTG
CCCGCGAGACCTTCCAGGCCTTCCGCACCGGTTCTGACCAACTGACTGAAGAGCAGATCGCAGAATTTAA
AGAGGCTTTCTCCCTATTTGACAAGGACGGGGATGGGACAATAACAACCAAGGAGCTGGGGACGGTGATG
CGGTCTCTGGGGCAGAACCCCACAGAAGCAGAGCTGCAGGACATGATCAATGAAGTAGATGCCGACGGTG
ACGGCACAATCGACTTCCCTGAGTTCCTGACAATGATGGCAAGAAAAATGAAAGACACAGACAGTGAAGA
AGAAATTAGAGAAGCGTTCCGTGTGTTTGATAAGGATGGCAATGGCTACATCAGTGCAGCAGAGCTTCGC
CACGTGATGACAAACCTTGGAGAGAAGTTAACAGATGAAGAGGTTGATGAAATGATCAGGGAAGCAGACA
TCGATGGGGATGGTCAGGTAAACTACGAAGAGTTTGTAGTGATGATGACAGCGAAGGAATTCCCTCCTCC
TCCGCCACCGCCACCACCGCCGCCGCCGCCACCACCACCTCCTCCGCCTCCTCCACCACCACCGCCACCG
CCTCCACCACCTGGCGGCAGCAGGGTCGACTCATCACGTCGTAAGTTCAATAAGACAGGTCACGCACTGA
GAGCTATAGGTCGGCTGAGCTCACTCGAGGGCGGTTCTTTTGCCCGCGAGACCTTCCAGGCCTTCCGCAC
CACCGACGTCGGCCGCAAGCTGATCATCGATCAGAACGTTTTTATCGAGGGTACGCTGCCGATGGGTGTC
GTCCGCCCGCTGACTGAAGTCGAGATGGACCATTACCGCGAGCCGTTCCTGAATCCTGTTGACCGCGAGC
CACTGTGGCGCTTCCCAAACGAGCTGCCAATCGCCGGTGAGCCAGCGAACATCGTCGCGCTGGTCGAAGA
ATACATGGACTGGCTGCACCAGTCCCCTGTCCCGAAGCTGCTGTTCTGGGGCACCCCAGGCGTTCTGATC
CCACCGGCCGAAGCCGCTCGCCTGGCCAAAAGCCTGCCTAACTGCAAGGCTGTGGACATCGGCCCGGGTC
TGAATCTGCTGCAAGAAGACAACCCGGACCTGATCGGCAGCGAGATCGCGCGCTGGCTGTCTACTCTGGA
GATTGGTGGCACCGGTGGCTCTGGCGGTACCGGTGGCTCTGGCGGTTCTATCGGTACTGGCTTTCCATTC
GACCCCCATTATGTGGAAGTCCTGGGCGAGCGCATGCACTACGTCGATGTTGGTCCGCGCGATGGCACCC
CTGTGCTGTTCCTGCACGGTAACCCGACCTCCTCCTACGTGTGGCGCAACATCATCCCGCATGTTGCACC
GACCCATCGCTGCATTGCTCCAGACCTGATCGGTATGGGCAAATCCGACAAACCAGACCTGGGTTATTTC
TTCGACGACCACGTCCGCTTCATGGATGCCTTCATCGAAGCCCTGGGTCTGGAAGAGGTCGTCCTGGTCA
TTCACGACTGGGGCTCCGCTCTGGGTTTCCACTGGGCCAAGCGCAATCCAGAGCGCGTCAAAGGTATTGC
ATTTATGGAGTTCATCCGCCCTATCCCGACCTGGGACGAATGGGGAGGTTCTATGGTGAGCAAGGGCGAG
GAGCTGTTCACCGGGGTGGTGCCCATCCTGGTCGAGCTGGACGGCGACGTAAACGGCCACAAGTTCAGCG
TGTCCGGCGAGGGCGAGGGCGATGCCACCTACGGCAAGCTGACCCTGAAGTTCATCTGCACCACCGGCAA
GCTGCCCGTGCCCTGGCCCACCCTCGTGACCACCCTGACCTACGGCGTGCAGTGCTTCAGCCGCTACCCC
GACCACATGAAGCAGCACGACTTCTTCAAGTCCGCCATGCCCGAAGGCTACGTCCAGGAGCGCACCATCT
TCTTCAAGGACGACGGCAACTACAAGACCCGCGCCGAGGTGAAGTTCGAGGGCGACACCCTGGTGAACCG
CATCGAGCTGAAGGGCATCGACTTCAAGGAGGACGGCAACATCCTGGGGCACAAGCTGGAGTACAACTAC
AACAGCCACAACGTCTATATCATGGCCGACAAGCAGAAGAACGGCATCAAGGTGAACTTCAAGATCCGCC
ACAACATCGAGGACGGCAGCGTGCAGCTCGCCGACCACTACCAGCAGAACACCCCCATCGGCGACGGCCC
CGTGCTGCTGCCCGACAACCACTACCTGAGCACCCAGTCCAAACTGAGCAAAGACCCCAACGAGAAGCGC
GATCACATGGTCCTGCTGGAGTTCGTGACCGCCGCCGGGATCACTCTCGGCATGGACGAGCTGTACAAGT
AATCTAGAGGGCCCGTTTAAACCCGCTGATCAGCCTCGACTGTGCCTTCTAGTTGCCAGCCATCTGTTGT
TTGCCCCTCCCCCGTGCCTTCCTTGACCCTGGAAGGTGCCACTCCCACTGTCCTTTCCTAATAAAATGAG
GAAATTGCATCGCATTGTCTGAGTAGGTGTCATTCTATTCTGGGGGGTGGGGTGGGGCAGGACAGCAAGG
GGGAGGATTGGGAAGACAATAGCAGGCATGCTGGGGATGCGGTGGGCTCTATGGCTTCTGAGGCGGAAAG
AACCAGCTGGGGCTCTAGGGGGTATCCCC
[124 nt withheld, positions 3600-3723]
C
[91 nt withheld, positions 3725-3815]
AGGGTGATGGTTCACGTACCTAGAAGTTCCTATTCCGAAGTTCCTATTCTCTAGAAAGTATAGGAACTTC
CTTGGCCAAAAAGCCTGAACTCACCGCGACGTCTGTCGAGAAGTTTCTGATCGAAAAGTTCGACAGCGTC
TCCGACCTGATGCAGCTCTCGGAGGGCGAAGAATCTCGTGCTTTCAGCTTCGATGTAGGAGGGCGTGGAT
ATGTCCTGCGGGTAAATAGCTGCGCCGATGGTTTCTACAAAGATCGTTATGTTTATCGGCACTTTGCATC
GGCCGCGCTCCCGATTCCGGAAGTGCTTGACATTGGGGAATTCAGCGAGAGCCTGACCTATTGCATCTCC
CGCCGTGCACAGGGTGTCACGTTGCAAGACCTGCCTGAAACCGAACTGCCCGCTGTTCTGCAGCCGGTCG
CGGAGGCCATGGATGCGATCGCTGCGGCCGATCTTAGCCAGACGAGCGGGTTCGGCCCATTCGGACCGCA
AGGAATCGGTCAATACACTACATGGCGTGATTTCATATGCGCGATTGCTGATCCCCATGTGTATCACTGG
CAAACTGTGATGGACGACACCGTCAGTGCGTCCGTCGCGCAGGCTCTCGATGAGCTGATGCTTTGGGCCG
AGGACTGCCCCGAAGTCCGGCACCTCGTGCACGCGGATTTCGGCTCCAACAATGTCCTGACGGACAATGG
CCGCATAACAGCGGTCATTGACTGGAGCGAGGCGATGTTCGGGGATTCCCAATACGAGGTCGCCAACATC
TTCTTCTGGAGGCCGTGGTTGGCTTGTATGGAGCAGCAGACGCGCTACTTCGAGCGGAGGCATCCGGAGC
TTGCAGGATCGCCGCGGCTCCGGGCGTATATGCTCCGCATTGGTCTTGACCAACTCTATCAGAGCTTGGT
TGACGGCAATTTCGATGATGCAGCTTGGGCGCAGGGTCGATGCGACGCAATCGTCCGATCCGGAGCCGGG
ACTGTCGGGCGTACACAAATCGCCCGCAGAAGCGCGGCCGTCTGGACCGATGGCTGTGTAGAAGTACTCG
CCGATAGTGGAAACCGACGCCCCAGCACTCGTCCGAGGGCAAAGGAATAGCACGTACTACGAGATTTCGA
TTCCACCGCCGCCTTCTATGAAAGGTTGGGCTTCGGAATCGTTTTCCGGGACGCCGGCTGGATGATCCTC
CAGCGCGGGGATCTCATGCTGGAGTTCTTCGCCCACCCCAACTTGTTTATTGCAGCTTATAATGGTTACA
AATAAAGCAATAGCATCACAAATTTCACAAATAAAGCATTTTTTTCACTGCATTCTAGTTGTGGTTTGTC
CAAACTCATCAATGTATCTTATCATGTCTGTATACCGTCGACCTCTAGCTAGAGCTTGGCGTAATCATGG
TCATAGCTGTTTCCTGTGTGAAATTGTTATCCGCTCACAATTCCACACAACATACGAGCCGGAAGCATAA
AGTGTAAAGCCTGGGGTGCCTAATGAGTGAGCTAACTCACATTAATTGCGTTGCGCTCACTGCCCGCTTT
CCAGTCGGGAAACCTGTCGTGCCAGCTGCATTAATGAATCGGCCAACGCGCGGGGAGAGGCGGTTTGCGT
ATTGGGCGCTCTTCCGCTTCCTCGCTCACTGACTCGCTGCGCTCGGTCGTTCGGCTGCGGCGAGCGGTAT
CAGCTCACTCAAAGGCGGTAATACGGTTATCCACAGAATCAGGGGATAACGCAGGAAAGAACATGTGAGC
AAAAGGCCAGCAAAAGGCCAGGAACCGTAAAAAGGCCGCGTTGCTGGCGTTTTTCCATAGGCTCCGCCCC
CCCTGACGAGCATCACAAAAATCGACGCTCAAGTCAGAGGTGGCGAAACCCGACAGGACTATAAAGATAC
CAGGCGTTTCCCCCTGGAAGCTCCCTCGTGCGCTCTCCTGTTCCGACCCTGCCGCTTACCGGATACCTGT
CCGCCTTTCTCCCTTCGGGAAGCGTGGCGCTTTCTCATAGCTCACGCTGTAGGTATCTCAGTTCGGTGTA
GGTCGTTCGCTCCAAGCTGGGCTGTGTGCACGAACCCCCCGTTCAGCCCGACCGCTGCGCCTTATCCGGT
AACTATCGTCTTGAGTCCAACCCGGTAAGACACGACTTATCGCCACTGGCAGCAGCCACTGGTAACAGGA
TTAGCAGAGCGAGGTATGTAGGCGGTGCTACAGAGTTCTTGAAGTGGTGGCCTAACTACGGCTACACTAG
AAGAACAGTATTTGGTATCTGCGCTCTGCTGAAGCCAGTTACCTTCGGAAAAAGAGTTGGTAGCTCTTGA
TCCGGCAAACAAACCACCGCTGGTAGCGGTGGTTTTTTTGTTTGCAAGCAGCAGATTACGCGCAGAAAAA
AAGGATCTCAAGAAGATCCTTTGATCTTTTCTACGGGGTCTGACGCTCAGTGGAACGAAAACTCACGTTA
AGGGATTTTGGTCATGAGATTATCAAAAAGGATCTTCACCTAGATCCTTTTAAATTAAAAATGAAGTTTT
AAATCAATCTAAAGTATATATGAGTAAACTTGGTCTGACAGTTACCAATGCTTAATCAGTGAGGCACCTA
TCTCAGCGATCTGTCTATTTCGTTCATCCATAGTTGCCTGACTCCCCGTCGTGTAGATAACTACGATACG
GGAGGGCTTACCATCTGGCCCCAGTGCTGCAATGATACCGCGAGACCCACGCTCACCGGCTCCAGATTTA
TCAGCAATAAACCAGCCAGCCGGAAGGGCCGAGCGCAGAAGTGGTCCTGCAACTTTATCCGCCTCCATCC
AGTCTATTAATTGTTGCCGGGAAGCTAGAGTAAGTAGTTCGCCAGTTAATAGTTTGCGCAACGTTGTTGC
CATTGCTACAGGCATCGTGGTGTCACGCTCGTCGTTTGGTATGGCTTCATTCAGCTCCGGTTCCCAACGA
TCAAGGCGAGTTACATGATCCCCCATGTTGTGCAAAAAAGCGGTTAGCTCCTTCGGTCCTCCGATCGTTG
TCAGAAGTAAGTTGGCCGCAGTGTTATCACTCATGGTTATGGCAGCACTGCATAATTCTCTTACTGTCAT
GCCATCCGTAAGATGCTTTTCTGTGACTGGTGAGTACTCAACCAAGTCATTCTGAGAATAGTGTATGCGG
CGACCGAGTTGCTCTTGCCCGGCGTCAATACGGGATAATACCGCGCCACATAGCAGAACTTTAAAAGTGC
TCATCATTGGAAAACGTTCTTCGGGGCGAAAACTCTCAAGGATCTTACCGCTGTTGAGATCCAGTTCGAT
GTAACCCACTCGTGCACCCAACTGATCTTCAGCATCTTTTACTTTCACCAGCGTTTCTGGGTGAGCAAAA
ACAGGAAGGCAAAATGCCGCAAAAAAGGGAATAAGGGCGACACGGAAATGTTGAATACTCATACTCTTCC
TTTTTCAATATTATTGAAGCATTTATCAGGGTTATTGTCTCATGAGCGGATACATATTTGAATGTATTTA
GAAAAATAAACAAATAGGGGTTCCGCGCACATTTCCCCGAAAAGTGCCACCTGACGTC
Features (pLannotate 1.2.2; 25 found; start..end, strand, type, name):
     28..80      -  misc_feature   bom (fragment): basis of mobility region from pBR322
    235..614     +  enhancer       CMV enhancer: human cytomegalovirus immediate early enhancer
    615..818     +  promoter       CMV promoter: human cytomegalovirus (CMV) immediate early promoter
    814..847     +  LTR            5' LTR (truncated) (fragment): truncated 5' long terminal repeat (LTR) from HIV-1
    863..881     +  promoter       T7 promoter: promoter for bacteriophage T7 RNA polymerase
    979..1009    +  CDS            HaloTag® (fragment): modified bacterial dehalogenase that forms covalent bonds with chloroalkane derivatives
   1014..1456    +  CDS            calmodulin (fragment): calcium-binding protein
   1565..1639    +  CDS            GCaMP2 (fragment): GCaMP2 is a basic (constitutively fluorescent) green fluorescent protein published in 2006, derived from Aequorea victoria.
   1649..2104    +  CDS            HaloTag® (fragment): modified bacterial dehalogenase that forms covalent bonds with chloroalkane derivatives
   2150..2563    +  CDS            HaloTag® (fragment): modified bacterial dehalogenase that forms covalent bonds with chloroalkane derivatives
   2573..3289    +  CDS            mEGFP: mEGFP is a basic (constitutively fluorescent) green fluorescent protein published in 2002, derived from Aequorea victoria. It has moderate acid sensitivity.
   3330..3554    +  polyA_signal   bGH poly(A) signal: bovine growth hormone polyadenylation signal
   3558..3579    +  promoter       SV40 promoter (fragment): SV40 enhancer and early promoter
   3600..3833    +  rep_origin     f1 ori (fragment) (sequence partly withheld): f1 bacteriophage origin of replication; arrow indicates direction of (+) strand synthesis
   3838..3885    +  protein_bind   FRT: FLP-mediated recombination occurs in the 8-bp core sequence TCTAGAAA (Turan and Bode, 2011). FLP recombinase from the Saccharomyces cerevisiae 2μ plasmid
   3893..4915    +  CDS            HygR: aminoglycoside phosphotransferase from E. coli; aph(4)-Ia; confers resistance to hygromycin
   4925..5050    +  CDS            ble (fragment): BLE_KLEPN - Experimental evidence at protein level: Swiss-Prot protein existence level 1. Binding protein with a strong affinity to the bleomycin family of antibiotics. Binds to CL990; an antimitotic-antibiotic compound. From Klebsiella pneumoniae.
   5045..5166    +  polyA_signal   SV40 poly(A) signal: SV40 polyadenylation signal
   5239..5255    -  protein_bind   lac operator: The lac repressor binds to the lac operator to inhibit transcription in E. coli. This inhibition can be relieved by adding lactose or isopropyl-β-D-thiogalactopyranoside (IPTG). lac repressor encoded by lacI
   5263..5293    -  promoter       lac promoter: promoter for the E. coli lac operon
   5308..5329    -  protein_bind   CAP binding site: CAP binding activates transcription in the presence of cAMP. E. coli catabolite activator protein
   5342..5434    -  CDS            lacI (fragment): lac repressor; lacI; The lac repressor binds to the lac operator to inhibit transcription in E. coli. This inhibition can be relieved by adding lactose or isopropyl-β-D-thiogalactopyranoside (IPTG).
   5617..6206    -  rep_origin     ori: high-copy-number ColE1/pMB1/pBR322/pUC origin of replication
   6377..7237    -  CDS            AmpR: β-lactamase; bla; confers resistance to ampicillin, carbenicillin, and related antibiotics
   7238..7342    -  promoter       AmpR promoter: bla
