[The description below was written by a language model from this plasmid's Addgene catalogue record and pLannotate feature annotations shown in this document.]
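Description:
pCDNA5/FRT_CMV_NES-Caprola_on-mEGFP is a 7.4 kb mammalian expression plasmid built on the pcDNA5/FRT backbone. It is propagated in E. coli at high copy from a ColE1/pUC-type origin under ampicillin selection (AmpR with its bla promoter). For mammalian cells the backbone carries a single FRT site placed directly upstream of a hygromycin resistance coding sequence and an SV40 poly(A) signal. No complete promoter is annotated immediately upstream of HygR. In this backbone design, FLP-mediated recombination into a host line carrying a genomic FRT target places the marker behind a promoter. Hygromycin resistance therefore reports site-specific, single-copy integration and allows isogenic stable lines to be made. The plasmid can also be used for transient transfection.

The payload is a roughly 2.4 kb synthetic open reading frame driven by the CMV immediate-early enhancer and promoter and terminated by the bGH poly(A) signal, with a T7 promoter just upstream of the insert. The feature table shows the coding region as several HaloTag fragments interrupted by a calmodulin segment and a short stretch matching GCaMP2, followed by full-length mEGFP at the C terminus. This layout suggests a split or rearranged HaloTag combined with calcium-sensing elements, although the record does not spell out the exact architecture. The "NES" in the name implies a nuclear export signal, but it is not annotated separately. Caprola_on is described as the constitutively active version of the Caprola calcium recorder. It serves as a positive control for chemical-labelling experiments that record cellular calcium history, and the mEGFP fusion provides a fluorescent readout of expression level and localization. Short annotated fragments such as the HIV-1 LTR, ble, lacI and f1 ori hits are probably backbone remnants or partial matches rather than functional elements.
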