Addgene plasmid #194686: pCDNA5/FRT_CMV_NES-Caprola_on-mEGFP
Purpose: CMV driven expression of the consitutively active calcium recorder positive control Caprola_on in mammalian cell lines fused to mEGFP
Depositing lab: Kai Johnsson. Depositing organization: Max Planck Institute for Medical Research. Publication: Recording physiological history of cells with chemical labeling. Huppertz MC, Wilhelm J, Grenier V, Schneider MW, Falt T, Porzberg N, Hausmann D, Hoffmann DC, Hai L, Tarnawski M, Pino G, Slanchev K, Kolb I, Acuna C, Fenk LM, Baier H, Hiblot J, Johnsson K. Science. 2024 Feb 23;383(6685):890-897. doi: 10.1126/science.adg0812. Epub 2024 Feb 22. PubMed 38386755.
Backbone
  Vector backbone: pcDNA5/FRT
  Backbone size w/o insert (bp): 5000
  Vector type: Mammalian Expression
  Selectable markers: Hygromycin
Growth in bacteria
  Bacterial resistance: Ampicillin, 100 μg/mL
  Growth temperature: 37°C
  Growth strain: DH5alpha
  Copy number: High Copy
Gene/Insert
  Gene/Insert name: Caprola_on-mEGFP
  Species: Synthetic
  Insert size (bp): 2376
  Promoter: CMV
  Tag / fusion protein: mEGFP (C terminal on insert)
  Cloning method: Gibson Cloning
Terms and licenses: Academic/Nonprofit Terms; Industry Terms: Not Available to Industry
How to cite: pCDNA5/FRT_CMV_NES-Caprola_on-mEGFP was a gift from Kai Johnsson (Addgene plasmid # 194686 ; http://n2t.net/addgene:194686 ; RRID:Addgene_194686)
